>Addgene plasmid #160515 | pTricHis-ILY-WT-Y336W | addgene full sequence | sequence record 322431 | Addgene NGS Result
CACTGCATAATTCGTGTCGCTCAAGGCGCACTCCCGTTCTGGATAATGTTTTTTGCGCCGACATCATAAC
GGTTCTGGCAAATATTCTGAAATGAGCTGTTGACAATTAATCATCCGGCTCGTATAATGTGTGGAATTGT
GAGCGGATAACAATTTCACACAGGAAACAGCGCCGCTGAGAAAAAGCGAAGCGGCACTGCTCTTTAACAA
TTTATCAGACAATCTGTGTGGGCACTCGACCGGAATTATCGATTAACTTTATTATTAAAAATTAAAGAGG
TATATATTAATGTATCGATTAAATAAGGAGGAATAAACCATGGGGGGTTCTCATCATCATCATCATCATG
GTATGGCTAGCATGACTGGTGGACAGCAAATGGGTCGGGATCTGTACGACGATGACGATAAGGATCGATG
GGGATCCGAAACCCCGACGAAACCGAAAGCGGCCCAGACCGAAAAGAAAACCGAGAAAAAACCGGAAAAC
AGCAATTCTGAAGCAGCTAAAAAAGCGCTGAACGATTATATTTGGGGCCTGCAGTACGACAAACTGAACA
TCCTGACCCATCAAGGTGAAAAACTGAAAAATCATAGCTCTCGTGAAGCCTTTCACCGTCCGGGCGAATA
CGTGGTTATCGAAAAGAAAAAACAGAGTATCTCCAACGCGACCTCGAAACTGAGCGTGAGTTCCGCCAAT
GATGACCGTATTTTTCCGGGCGCGCTGCTGAAAGCTGATCAAAGCCTGCTGGAAAACCTGCCGACCCTGA
TTCCGGTCAATCGCGGTAAAACCACGATCTCAGTGAACCTGCCGGGCCTGAAAAACGGTGAATCGAATCT
GACGGTCGAAAACCCGTCAAATTCGACCGTGCGTACGGCGGTTAACAATCTGGTCGAAAAATGGATTCAG
AACTACAGTAAAACCCATGCAGTGCCGGCTCGCATGCAGTACGAAAGCATCTCTGCACAAAGTATGTCCC
AGCTGCAAGCGAAATTTGGCGCCGATTTCAGCAAAGTGGGTGCTCCGCTGAACGTGGACTTTTCATCGGT
TCACAAAGGCGAAAAACAGGTTTTCATCGCAAACTTCCGTCAAGTTTACTACACCGCTTCTGTCGATAGT
CCGAACAGCCCGTCGGCGCTGTTCGGCAGTGGTATTACCCCGACGGACCTGATCAACCGTGGCGTTAATT
CCAAAACCCCGCCGGTCTATGTGTCCAATGTGAGCTATGGCCGCGCGATGTACGTTAAATTTGAAACCAC
GAGCAAATCTACCAAAGTGCAGGCGGCCATCGATGCCGTCGTGAAAGGCGCAAAACTGAAAGCTGGTACG
GAATGGGAAAACATCCTGAAAAACACCAAAATCACGGCAGTTGTCCTGGGCGGTAATCCGGGCGAAGCCA
GCAAAGTTATTACCGGTAATATCGATACGCTGAAAGACCTGATTCAGAAAGGTTCGAACTTTAGCGCGCA
ATCTCCGGCCGTTCCGATCAGTTATACCACGTCCTTCGTCAAAGATAATAGCATTGCAACCATCCAGAAC
AATACGGACTATATTGAAACCAAAGTGACGTCTTACAAAGATGGCGCTCTGACCCTGAACCATGACGGTG
CGTTTGTCGCCCGCTTCTATGTGTACTGGGAAGAACTGGGCCACGATGCAGACGGTTATGAAACCATTCG
TAGTCGCTCCTGGTCAGGCAACGGTTATAATCGTGGCGCCCATTACAGCACCACGCTGCGCTTTAAGGGT
AACGTTCGTAATATCCGCGTTAAAGTCCTGGGCGCAACCGGTCTGGCTTGGGAACCGTGGCGTCTGATTT
ACAGCAAAAACGATCTGCCGCTGGTGCCGCAGCGCAATATCTCTACCTGGGGCACCACGCTGCACCCGCA
ATTCGAAGATAAAGTGGTTAAAGATAACACGGACTAAGAATTCGAAGCTTGGCTGTTTTGGCGGATGAGA
GAAGATTTTCAGCCTGATACAGATTAAATCAGAACGCAGAAGCGGTCTGATAAAACAGAATTTGCCTGGC
GGCAGTAGCGCGGTGGTCCCACCTGACCCCATGCCGAACTCAGAAGTGAAACGCCGTAGCGCCGATGGTA
GTGTGGGGTCTCCCCATGCGAGAGTAGGGAACTGCCAGGCATCAAATAAAACGAAAGGCTCAGTCGAAAG
ACTGGGCCTTTCGTTTTATCTGTTGTTTGTCGGTGAACGCTCTCCTGAGTAGGACAAATCCGCCGGGAGC
GGATTTGAACGTTGCGAAGCAACGGCCCGGAGGGTGGCGGGCAGGACGCCCGCCATAAACTGCCAGGCAT
CAAATTAAGCAGAAGGCCATCCTGACGGATGGCCTTTTTGCGTTTCTACAAACTCTTTTGTTTATTTTTC
TAAATACATTCAAATATGTATCCGCTCATGAGACAATAACCCTGATAAATGCTTCAATAATATTGAAAAA
GGAAGAGTATGAGTATTCAACATTTCCGTGTCGCCCTTATTCCCTTTTTTGCGGCATTTTGCCTTCCTGT
TTTTGCTCACCCAGAAACGCTGGTGAAAGTAAAAGATGCTGAAGATCAGTTGGGTGCACGAGTGGGTTAC
ATCGAACTGGATCTCAACAGCGGTAAGATCCTTGAGAGTTTTCGCCCCGAAGAACGTTTTCCAATGATGA
GCACTTTTAAAGTTCTGCTATGTGGCGCGGTATTATCCCGTGTTGACGCCGGGCAAGAGCAACTCGGTCG
CCGCATACACTATTCTCAGAATGACTTGGTTGAGTACTCACCAGTCACAGAAAAGCATCTTACGGATGGC
ATGACAGTAAGAGAATTATGCAGTGCTGCCATAACCATGAGTGATAACACTGCGGCCAACTTACTTCTGA
CAACGATCGGAGGACCGAAGGAGCTAACCGCTTTTTTGCACAACATGGGGGATCATGTAACTCGCCTTGA
TCGTTGGGAACCGGAGCTGAATGAAGCCATACCAAACGACGAGCGTGACACCACGATGCCTGTAGCAATG
GCAACAACGTTGCGCAAACTATTAACTGGCGAACTACTTACTCTAGCTTCCCGGCAACAATTAATAGACT
GGATGGAGGCGGATAAAGTTGCAGGACCACTTCTGCGCTCGGCCCTTCCGGCTGGCTGGTTTATTGCTGA
TAAATCTGGAGCCGGTGAGCGTGGGTCTCGCGGTATCATTGCAGCACTGGGGCCAGATGGTAAGCCCTCC
CGTATCGTAGTTATCTACACGACGGGGAGTCAGGCAACTATGGATGAACGAAATAGACAGATCGCTGAGA
TAGGTGCCTCACTGATTAAGCATTGGTAACTGTCAGACCAAGTTTACTCATATATACTTTAGATTGATTT
AAAACTTCATTTTTAATTTAAAAGGATCTAGGTGAAGATCCTTTTTGATAATCTCATGACCAAAATCCCT
TAACGTGAGTTTTCGTTCCACTGAGCGTCAGACCCCGTAGAAAAGATCAAAGGATCTTCTTGAGATCCTT
TTTTTCTGCGCGTAATCTGCTGCTTGCAAACAAAAAAACCACCGCTACCAGCGGTGGTTTGTTTGCCGGA
TCAAGAGCTACCAACTCTTTTTCCGAAGGTAACTGGCTTCAGCAGAGCGCAGATACCAAATACTGTCCTT
CTAGTGTAGCCGTAGTTAGGCCACCACTTCAAGAACTCTGTAGCACCGCCTACATACCTCGCTCTGCTAA
TCCTGTTACCAGTGGCTGCTGCCAGTGGCGATAAGTCGTGTCTTACCGGGTTGGACTCAAGACGATAGTT
ACCGGATAAGGCGCAGCGGTCGGGCTGAACGGGGGGTTCGTGCACACAGCCCAGCTTGGAGCGAACGACC
TACACCGAACTGAGATACCTACAGCGTGAGCTATGAGAAAGCGCCACGCTTCCCGAAGGGAGAAAGGCGG
ACAGGTATCCGGTAAGCGGCAGGGTCGGAACAGGAGAGCGCACGAGGGAGCTTCCAGGGGGAAACGCCTG
GTATCTTTATAGTCCTGTCGGGTTTCGCCACCTCTGACTTGAGCGTCGATTTTTGTGATGCTCGTCAGGG
GGGCGGAGCCTATGGAAAAACGCCAGCAACGCGGCCTTTTTACGGTTCCTGGCCTTTTGCTGGCCTTTTG
CTCACATGTTCTTTCCTGCGTTATCCCCTGATTCTGTGGATAACCGTATTACCGCCTTTGAGTGAGCTGA
TACCGCTCGCCGCAGCCGAACGACCGAGCGCAGCGAGTCAGTGAGCGAGGAAGCGGAAGAGCGCCTGATG
CGGTATTTTCTCCTTACGCATCTGTGCGGTATTTCACACCGCATATGGTGCACTCTCAGTACAATCTGCT
CTGATGCCGCATAGTTAAGCCAGTATACACTCCGCTATCGCTACGTGACTGGGTCATGGCTGCGCCCCGA
CACCCGCCAACACCCGCTGACGCGCCCTGACGGGCTTGTCTGCTCCCGGCATCCGCTTACAGACAAGCTG
TGACCGTCTCCGGGAGCTGCATGTGTCAGAGGTTTTCACCGTCATCACCGAAACGCGCGAGGCAGCAGAT
CAATTCGCGCGCGAAGGCGAAGCGGCATGCATTTACGTTGACACCATCGAATGGTGCAAAACCTTTCGCG
GTATGGCATGATAGCGCCCGGAAGAGAGTCAATTCAGGGTGGTGAATGTGAAACCAGTAACGTTATACGA
TGTCGCAGAGTATGCCGGTGTCTCTTATCAGACCGTTTCCCGCGTGGTGAACCAGGCCAGCCACGTTTCT
GCGAAAACGCGGGAAAAAGTGGAAGCGGCGATGGCGGAGCTGAATTACATTCCCAACCGCGTGGCACAAC
AACTGGCGGGCAAACAGTCGTTGCTGATTGGCGTTGCCACCTCCAGTCTGGCCCTGCACGCGCCGTCGCA
AATTGTCGCGGCGATTAAATCTCGCGCCGATCAACTGGGTGCCAGCGTGGTGGTGTCGATGGTAGAACGA
AGCGGCGTCGAAGCCTGTAAAGCGGCGGTGCACAATCTTCTCGCGCAACGCGTCAGTGGGCTGATCATTA
ACTATCCGCTGGATGACCAGGATGCCATTGCTGTGGAAGCTGCCTGCACTAATGTTCCGGCGTTATTTCT
TGATGTCTCTGACCAGACACCCATCAACAGTATTATTTTCTCCCATGAAGACGGTACGCGACTGGGCGTG
GAGCATCTGGTCGCATTGGGTCACCAGCAAATCGCGCTGTTAGCGGGCCCATTAAGTTCTGTCTCGGCGC
GTCTGCGTCTGGCTGGCTGGCATAAATATCTCACTCGCAATCAAATTCAGCCGATAGCGGAACGGGAAGG
CGACTGGAGTGCCATGTCCGGTTTTCAACAAACCATGCAAATGCTGAATGAGGGCATCGTTCCCACTGCG
ATGCTGGTTGCCAACGATCAGATGGCGCTGGGCGCAATGCGCGCCATTACCGAGTCCGGGCTGCGCGTTG
GTGCGGATATCTCGGTAGTGGGATACGACGATACCGAAGACAGCTCATGTTATATCCCGCCGTTAACCAC
CATCAAACAGGATTTTCGCCTGCTGGGGCAAACCAGCGTGGACCGCTTGCTGCAACTCTCTCAGGGCCAG
GCGGTGAAGGGCAATCAGCTGTTGCCCGTCTCACTGGTGAAAAGAAAAACCACCCTGGCGCCCAATACGC
AAACCGCCTCTCCCCGCGCGTTGGCCGATTCATTAATGCAGCTGGCACGACAGGTTTCCCGACTGGAAAG
CGGGCAGTGAGCGCAACGCAATTAATGTAAGTTAGCGCGAATTGATCTGGTTTGACAGCTTATCATCGAC
TGCACGGTGCACCAATGCTTCTGGCGTCAGGCAGCCATCGGAAGCTGTGGTATGGCTGTGCAGGTCGTAA
AT
Features (pLannotate 1.2.2; 20 found; start..end, strand, type, name):
    100..129     +  promoter       trc promoter: strong E. coli promoter; hybrid between the trp and lac UV5 promoters
    137..153     +  protein_bind   lac operator: The lac repressor binds to the lac operator to inhibit transcription in E. coli. This inhibition can be relieved by adding lactose or isopropyl-β-D-thiogalactopyranoside (IPTG). lac repressor encoded by lacI
    170..239     +  misc_feature   rrnG antiterminator: antiterminator from the E. coli rrnG leader region (Berg et al., 1989)
    290..316     +  CDS            minicistron: synthetic cistron containing a ribosome binding site (Shine-Dalgarno sequence), for enhancing the bacterial expression of a downstream cistron (Schoner, 1997) This first cistron should terminate 3 bp upstream of the ATG for the second cistron.
    332..352     +  CDS            capTEV™ (fragment): composite tag for in vivo biotinylation, TEV protease cleavage, and 6xHis tagging
    353..385     +  CDS            T7 tag (gene 10 leader): leader peptide from bacteriophage T7 gene 10 promotes efficient translation in E. coli
    389..412     +  CDS            Xpress™ tag: Xpress™ epitope tag, including an enterokinase recognition and cleavage site
    506..1915    +  CDS            ply: TACY_STRP2 - Experimental evidence at protein level: Swiss-Prot protein existence level 1. A cholesterol-dependent toxin that causes cytolysis by forming pores in cholesterol-containing host membranes. After binding to target membranes, the protein undergoes a major conformation change, leading to its insertion in the host membrane and formation of an oligomeric pore complex. Cholesterol is required for binding to host membranes, membrane insertion and pore formation; cholesterol binding is mediated by a Thr-Leu pair in the C-terminus. Can be reversibly inactivated by oxidation. From Streptoco
   2024..2139    +  ncRNA          5S rRNA: Accession: RF00001 - 5S ribosomal RNA
   2143..2229    +  terminator     rrnB T1 terminator: Escherichia coli rrnB; transcription terminator T1 from the E. coli rrnB gene
   2321..2348    +  terminator     rrnB T2 terminator: transcription terminator T2 from the E. coli rrnB gene
   2367..2458    +  promoter       AmpR promoter: bla
   2459..3319    +  CDS            AmpR: β-lactamase; bla; confers resistance to ampicillin, carbenicillin, and related antibiotics
   3490..4078    +  rep_origin     ori: high-copy-number ColE1/pMB1/pBR322/pUC origin of replication
   4264..4404    -  misc_feature   bom: basis of mobility region from pBR322
   4506..4546    -  CDS            rop (fragment): Rop protein, which maintains plasmids at low copy number; rop
   4590..4667    +  promoter       lacIq promoter: lacI (mutant); In the lacIq allele, a single base change in the promoter boosts expression of the lacI gene about 10-fold.
   4668..5750    +  CDS            lacI: lac repressor; lacI; The lac repressor binds to the lac operator to inhibit transcription in E. coli. This inhibition can be relieved by adding lactose or isopropyl-β-D-thiogalactopyranoside (IPTG).
   5792..5809    +  promoter       tet promoter (fragment): E. coli promoter for tetracycline efflux protein gene
   5805..24      -  CDS            yciV (fragment) (across the origin): RNAAM_ECOLI - Also known as trpH From Escherichia coli (strain K12).
