[The description below was written by a language model from this plasmid's Addgene catalogue record and pLannotate feature annotations shown in this document.]
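Description:
pTricHis-ILY-WT-Y336W is a bacterial expression plasmid of about 5.9 kb built on the commercial pTrcHis A-type backbone (recorded as pTricHisA). It is used to produce a variant of intermedilysin (ILY), the cholesterol-dependent cytolysin of Streptococcus intermedius, in E. coli. The plasmid replicates from a high-copy ColE1/pMB1-type origin, with the pBR322 bom region and only a fragment of rop remaining, and it is selected with ampicillin through the bla gene. It also carries lacI under the lacIq promoter, so the vector supplies its own lac repressor.

The roughly 1.6 kb ILY insert is transcribed from the hybrid trc promoter, which is controlled by a lac operator and therefore inducible with IPTG. Between the promoter and the coding region lie the rrnG antiterminator and a short minicistron carrying a ribosome binding site, both of which improve expression of the downstream reading frame. The protein is made with the backbone's N-terminal leader: a His tag for affinity purification (picked up by the annotation as a partial composite-tag match), the T7 gene 10 leader, and the Xpress epitope with its enterokinase cleavage site. Transcription ends at the rrnB T1 and T2 terminators.

The automated annotation labels the insert as the related pneumococcal toxin pneumolysin, which reflects homology within the cytolysin family rather than the actual identity of the gene. According to the depositor, the ILY gene is codon optimised and had all native cysteines removed before further mutations were added; this version carries the Y336W substitution. The cloning sites are not recorded. The construct serves for recombinant expression and purification of this variant, in the context of structural and functional work on cytolysin activity and membrane specificity.
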