Addgene plasmid #160515: pTricHis-ILY-WT-Y336W
Purpose: Expression of inserted ILY variant
Depositing lab: Doryen Bubeck. Depositing organization: Imperial College London. Publication: Structural basis for tuning activity and membrane specificity of bacterial cytolysins. Shah NR, Voisin TB, Parsons ES, Boyd CM, Hoogenboom BW, Bubeck D. Nat Commun. 2020 Nov 16;11(1):5818. doi: 10.1038/s41467-020-19482-6. PubMed 33199689.
Backbone
  Vector backbone: pTricHisA
  Backbone manufacturer: ThermoFisher
  Vector type: Bacterial Expression
Growth in bacteria
  Bacterial resistance: Ampicillin, 100 μg/mL
  Growth temperature: 37°C
  Growth strain: DH5alpha
  Growth instructions: Depositor recommends using BL21 (DE3) for protein expression and purification.
  Copy number: High Copy
Gene/Insert
  Gene/Insert name: ILY-WT-Y336W
  Species: Streptococcus intermedius
  Insert size (bp): 1608
  Mutation: Y336W
  Tag / fusion protein: His-Tag (N terminal on backbone)
  Cloning method: Restriction Enzyme; 5′ cloning site Unknown (unknown if destroyed); 3′ cloning site Unknown (unknown if destroyed)
Terms and licenses: Academic/Nonprofit Terms; Industry Terms: Not Available to Industry
Depositor comments: ILY gene is codon optimized, and all native Cys removed, before additional mutations were added.
How to cite: pTricHis-ILY-WT-Y336W was a gift from Doryen Bubeck (Addgene plasmid # 160515 ; http://n2t.net/addgene:160515 ; RRID:Addgene_160515)
